>Addgene plasmid #49812 | Twitch-1 pcDNA3 | depositor partial sequence | sequence record 74382 | ECFP – TnC - cpCit (insert)
GGATCCCGCGGCCGCCACCATGGTGAGCAAGGGCGAGGAGCTGTTCACCGGGGTGGTGCCCATCCTGGTC
GAGCTGGACGGCGACGTAAACGGCCACAAGTTCAGCGTGCGCGGCGAGGGCGAGGGCGATGCCACCAACG
GCAAGCTGACCCTGAAGTTCATCTGCACCACCGGCAAGCTGCCCGTGCCCTGGCCCACCCTCGTGACCAC
CCTGACCTGGGGCGTGCAGTGCTTCAGCCGCTACCCCGACCACATGAAGCAGCACGACTTCTTCAAGTCC
GCCATGCCCGAAGGCTACGTCCAGGAGCGTACCATCTTCTTCAAGGACGACGGCAACTACAAGACCCGCG
CCGAGGTGAAGTTCGAGGGCGACACCCTGGTGAACCGCATCGAGCTGAAGGGCATCGACTTCAAGGAGGA
CGGCAACATCCTGGGGCACAAGCTGGAGTACAACTACATCAGCCACAACGTCTATATCACCGCCGACAAG
CAGAAGAACGGCATCAAGGCCCACTTCAAGATCCGCCACAACATCGAGGACGGCAGCGTGCAGCTCGCCG
ACCACTACCAGCAGAACACCCCCATCGGCGACGGCCCCGTGCTGCTGCCCGACAACCACTACCTGAGCAC
CCAGTCCAAGCTGAGCAAAGACCCCAACGAGAAGCGCGATCACATGGTCCTGCTGGAGTTCGTGACCGCC
GCCCGCATGCCTAGCGAAGAAGAGCTATCAGAGTGCTTTCGCATTTTTGACAAGGATGGAAATGGTTTCA
TCGACAGGGAGGAATTTGGAGACATCATCCGCCTTACTGGAGAACAGCTCACAGATGAGGATGTCGATGA
GATATTTGGAGATTCAGACACAGACAAAAATGGAAGGATTGACTTTGATGAGTTCCTGAAGATGGTGGAG
AATGTCCAGCCTGAGCTCATGGGCGGCGTGCAGCTCGCCGACCACTACCAGCAGAACACCCCCATCGGCG
ACGGCCCCGTGCTGCTGCCCGACAACCACTACCTGAGCTACCAGTCCAAGCTGAGCAAAGACCCCAACGA
GAAGCGCGATCACATGGTCCTGCTGGAGTTCGTGACCGCCGCCGGGATCACTCTCGGCATGGACGAGCTG
TACAAGGGCGGTACCGGCGGCAGCATGGTGAGCAAGGGCGAGGAGCTGTTCACCGGGGTGGTGCCCATCC
TGGTCGAGCTGGACGGCGACGTAAACGGCCACAAGTTCAGCGTGCGCGGCGAGGGCGAGGGCGATGCCAC
CAACGGCAAGCTGACCCTGAAGTTCATCTGCACCACCGGCAAGCTGCCCGTGCCCTGGCCCACCCTCGTG
ACCACCCTGGGCTACGGCCTGATGTGCTTCGCCCGCTACCCCGACCACATGAAGCAGCACGACTTCTTCA
AGTCCGCCATGCCCGAAGGCTACGTCCAGGAGCGCACCATCTTCTTCAAGGACGACGGCAACTACAAGAC
CCGCGCCGAGGTGAAGTTCGAGGGCGACACCCTGGTGAACCGCATCGAGCTGAAGGGCATCGACTTCAAG
GAGGACGGCAACATCCTGGGGCACAAGCTGGAGTACAACTACAACAGCCACAACGTCTATATCATGGCCG
ACAAGCAGAAGAACGGCATCAAGGCCAACTTCAAGATCCGCCACAACATCGAGGACTAAGAATTC
