>Addgene plasmid #49812 | Twitch-1 pcDNA3 | addgene partial sequence | sequence record 77199 | cmv-fwd
AGCAGAGCTCTCTGGCTAACTAGAGAACCCACTGCTTACTGGCTTATCGAAATTAATACGACTCACTATA
GGGAGACCCAAGCTTGGTACCGAGCTCGGATCCCGCGGCCGCCACCATGGTGAGCAAGGGCGAGGAGCTG
TTCACCGGGGTGGTGCCCATCCTGGTCGAGCTGGACGGCGACGTAAACGGCCACAAGTTCAGCGTGCGCG
GCGAGGGCGAGGGCGATGCCACCAACGGCAAGCTGACCCTGAAGTTCATCTGCACCACCGGCAAGCTGCC
CGTGCCCTGGCCCACCCTCGTGACCACCCTGACCTGGGGCGTGCAGTGCTTCAGCCGCTACCCCGACCAC
ATGAAGCAGCACGACTTCTTCAAGTCCGCCATGCCCGAAGGCTACGTCCAGGAGCGTACCATCTTCTTCA
AGGACGACGGCAACTACAAGACCCGCGCCGAGGTGAAGTTCGAGGGCGACACCCTGGTGAACCGCATCGA
GCTGAAGGGCATCGACTTCAAGGAGGACGGCAACATCCTGGGGCACAAGCTGGAGTACAACTACATCAGC
CACAACGTCTATATCACCGCCGACAAGCAGAAGAACGGCATCAAGGCCCACTTCAAGATCCGCCACAACA
TCGAGGACGGCAGCGTGCAGCTCGCCGACCACTACCAGCAGAACACCCCCATCGGCGACGGCCCCGTGCT
GCTGCCCGACAACCACTACCTGAGCACCCAGTCCAAGCTGAGCAAAGACCCCAACGAGAAGCGCGATCAC
ATGGTCCTGCTGGAGTTCGTGACCGCCGCCCGCATGCCTAGCGAAGAAGAGCTATCAGAGTGCTTTCGCA
TTTTTGACAAGGATGGAAATGGTTTCATCGACAGGGAGGAATTTGGAGACATCATCCGCCTTACTGGAGA
ACAGCTCACAGATGAGGATGTCGATGAGATATTTGGAGATTCAGACACAGACAAAA
