>Addgene plasmid #49812 | Twitch-1 pcDNA3 | addgene partial sequence | sequence record 77488 | BGHrev
TATAGAATAGGGCCCTCTAGATGCATGCTCGAGCGGCCGCCAGTGTGATGGATATCTGCAGAATTCTTAG
TCCTCGATGTTGTGGCGGATCTTGAAGTTGGCCTTGATGCCGTTCTTCTGCTTGTCGGCCATGATATAGA
CGTTGTGGCTGTTGTAGTTGTACTCCAGCTTGTGCCCCAGGATGTTGCCGTCCTCCTTGAAGTCGATGCC
CTTCAGCTCGATGCGGTTCACCAGGGTGTCGCCCTCGAACTTCACCTCGGCGCGGGTCTTGTAGTTGCCG
TCGTCCTTGAAGAAGATGGTGCGCTCCTGGACGTAGCCTTCGGGCATGGCGGACTTGAAGAAGTCGTGCT
GCTTCATGTGGTCGGGGTAGCGGGCGAAGCACATCAGGCCGTAGCCCAGGGTGGTCACGAGGGTGGGCCA
GGGCACGGGCAGCTTGCCGGTGGTGCAGATGAACTTCAGGGTCAGCTTGCCGTTGGTGGCATCGCCCTCG
CCCTCGCCGCGCACGCTGAACTTGTGGCCGTTTACGTCGCCGTCCAGCTCGACCAGGATGGGCACCACCC
CGGTGAACAGCTCCTCGCCCTTGCTCACCATGCTGCCGCCGGTACCGCCCTTGTACAGCTCGTCCATGCC
GAGAGTGATCCCGGCGGCGGTCACGAACTCCAGCAGGACCATGTGATCGCGCTTCTCGTTGGGGTCTTTG
CTCAGCTTGGACTGGTA
