[The description below was written by a language model from this plasmid's Addgene catalogue record.]
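Description:
Twitch-1 pcDNA3 is a mammalian expression plasmid built on the Invitrogen pcDNA3 backbone (about 5.4 kb without insert) that carries the genetically encoded calcium indicator Twitch-1. It is propagated in E. coli under ampicillin selection and is recorded as low copy. For mammalian cells it provides a neomycin resistance marker, so stable transfectants can be selected with G418. No feature table accompanies the record, so other backbone elements such as origins of replication and polyadenylation signals are not itemised. The use of a BGH reverse sequencing primer is consistent with the BGH terminator region that normally lies downstream of the pcDNA3 cloning site.

The roughly 1.7 kb Twitch-1 insert was cloned between BamHI and NotI sites, both of which are retained, and is expressed from the strong constitutive CMV promoter. The sensor is a single fusion protein with ECFP at the N terminus and cpCit174, a circularly permuted Citrine variant, at the C terminus. These flank a central calcium-binding portion whose identity the record does not state. A cyan donor paired with a yellow acceptor is the standard design for a FRET-based ratiometric indicator. Calcium binding changes the conformation of the linking domain, which alters energy transfer between the two fluorophores, and calcium level is read from the ratio of their emissions rather than from absolute intensity.

The stated purpose is as a fluorescent reporter for calcium signalling. The associated work concerns optimised ratiometric calcium sensors for functional in vivo imaging of neurons and T lymphocytes. This plasmid suits transient or stable expression of the sensor in cultured mammalian cells.
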