Addgene plasmid #49812: Twitch-1 pcDNA3
Purpose: Fluorescent reporter for calcium signaling
Depositing lab: Oliver Griesbeck. Depositing organization: Max Planck Institute for Biological Intelligence. Publication: Optimized ratiometric calcium sensors for functional in vivo imaging of neurons and T lymphocytes. Thestrup T, Litzlbauer J, Bartholomaus I, Mues M, Russo L, Dana H, Kovalchuk Y, Liang Y, Kalamakis G, Laukat Y, Becker S, Witte G, Geiger A, Allen T, Rome LC, Chen TW, Kim DS, Garaschuk O, Griesinger C, Griesbeck O. Nat Methods. 2014 Jan 5. doi: 10.1038/nmeth.2773. PubMed 24390440.
Backbone
  Vector backbone: pcDNA3
  Backbone manufacturer: Invitrogen
  Backbone size w/o insert (bp): 5446
  Vector type: Mammalian Expression
  Selectable markers: Neomycin (select with G418)
Growth in bacteria
  Bacterial resistance: Ampicillin, 100 μg/mL
  Growth temperature: 37°C
  Growth strain: XL1 Blue
  Copy number: Low Copy
Gene/Insert
  Gene/Insert name: Twitch-1
  Insert size (bp): 1690
  Promoter: CMV
  Tag / fusion protein: ECFP (N terminal on insert); cpCit174 (C terminal on insert)
  Cloning method: Restriction Enzyme; 5′ cloning site BamHI (not destroyed); 3′ cloning site NotI (not destroyed)
  Sequencing primers: 5′ CMV-F; 3′ BGHrev
Terms and licenses: Academic/Nonprofit Terms; Industry Terms: Not Available to Industry
How to cite: Twitch-1 pcDNA3 was a gift from Oliver Griesbeck (Addgene plasmid # 49812 ; http://n2t.net/addgene:49812 ; RRID:Addgene_49812)
